>Addgene plasmid #182527 | NAT-TET-OFF -LEU- 4xFLAG | addgene full sequence | sequence record 358175 | Addgene NGS Result
CGGCCAACGCGCGGGGAGAGGCGGTTTGCGTATTGGGCGCTCTTCCGCTTCCTCGCTCACTGACTCGCTG
CGCTCGGTCGTTCGGCTGCGGCGAGCGGTATCAGCTCACTCAAAGGCGGTAATACGGTTATCCACAGAAT
CAGGGGATAACGCAGGAAAGAACATGTGAGCAAAAGGCCAGCAAAAGGCCAGGAACCGTAAAAAGGCCGC
GTTGCTGGCGTTTTTCCATAGGCTCCGCCCCCCTGACGAGCATCACAAAAATCGACGCTCAAGTCAGAGG
TGGCGAAACCCGACAGGACTATAAAGATACCAGGCGTTTCCCCCTGGAAGCTCCCTCGTGCGCTCTCCTG
TTCCGACCCTGCCGCTTACCGGATACCTGTCCGCCTTTCTCCCTTCGGGAAGCGTGGCGCTTTCTCATAG
CTCACGCTGTAGGTATCTCAGTTCGGTGTAGGTCGTTCGCTCCAAGCTGGGCTGTGTGCACGAACCCCCC
GTTCAGCCCGACCGCTGCGCCTTATCCGGTAACTATCGTCTTGAGTCCAACCCGGTAAGACACGACTTAT
CGCCACTGGCAGCAGCCACTGGTAACAGGATTAGCAGAGCGAGGTATGTAGGCGGTGCTACAGAGTTCTT
GAAGTGGTGGCCTAACTACGGCTACACTAGAAGAACAGTATTTGGTATCTGCGCTCTGCTGAAGCCAGTT
ACCTTCGGAAAAAGAGTTGGTAGCTCTTGATCCGGCAAACAAACCACCGCTGGTAGCGGTGGTTTTTTTG
TTTGCAAGCAGCAGATTACGCGCAGAAAAAAAGGATCTCAAGAAGATCCTTTGATCTTTTCTACGGGGTC
TGACGCTCAGTGGAACGAAAACTCACGTTAAGGGATTTTGGTCATGAGATTATCAAAAAGGATCTTCACC
TAGATCCTTTTAAATTAAAAATGAAGTTTTAAATCAATCTAAAGTATATATGAGTAAACTTGGTCTGACA
GTTACCAATGCTTAATCAGTGAGGCACCTATCTCAGCGATCTGTCTATTTCGTTCATCCATAGTTGCCTG
ACTCCCCGTCGTGTAGATAACTACGATACGGGAGGGCTTACCATCTGGCCCCAGTGCTGCAATGATACCG
CGAGACCCACGCTCACCGGCTCCAGATTTATCAGCAATAAACCAGCCAGCCGGAAGGGCCGAGCGCAGAA
GTGGTCCTGCAACTTTATCCGCCTCCATCCAGTCTATTAATTGTTGCCGGGAAGCTAGAGTAAGTAGTTC
GCCAGTTAATAGTTTGCGCAACGTTGTTGCCATTGCTACAGGCATCGTGGTGTCACGCTCGTCGTTTGGT
ATGGCTTCATTCAGCTCCGGTTCCCAACGATCAAGGCGAGTTACATGATCCCCCATGTTGTGCAAAAAAG
CGGTTAGCTCCTTCGGTCCTCCGATCGTTGTCAGAAGTAAGTTGGCCGCAGTGTTATCACTCATGGTTAT
GGCAGCACTGCATAATTCTCTTACTGTCATGCCATCCGTAAGATGCTTTTCTGTGACTGGTGAGTACTCA
ACCAAGTCATTCTGAGAATAGTGTATGCGGCGACCGAGTTGCTCTTGCCCGGCGTCAATACGGGATAATA
CCGCGCCACATAGCAGAACTTTAAAAGTGCTCATCATTGGAAAACGTTCTTCGGGGCGAAAACTCTCAAG
GATCTTACCGCTGTTGAGATCCAGTTCGATGTAACCCACTCGTGCACCCAACTGATCTTCAGCATCTTTT
ACTTTCACCAGCGTTTCTGGGTGAGCAAAAACAGGAAGGCAAAATGCCGCAAAAAAGGGAATAAGGGCGA
CACGGAAATGTTGAATACTCATACTCTTCCTTTTTCAATATTATTGAAGCATTTATCAGGGTTATTGTCT
CATGAGCGGATACATATTTGAATGTATTTAGAAAAATAAACAAATAGGGGTTCCGCGCACATTTCCCCGA
AAAGTGCCACCTG
[124 nt withheld, positions 1974-2097]
C
[91 nt withheld, positions 2099-2189]
A
[49 nt withheld, positions 2191-2239]
CCTTTGACGTTGGAGTCCACGTTCTTT
[37 nt withheld, positions 2267-2303]
ACCCTATCTCGGTCTATTCTTTTGATTTATAAGGGATTTTGCCGATTTCGGCCTATTGGTTAAAAAAATG
AGCTGATTTAACAAAAATTTAACGCGAATTTTAACAAAATATTAACGCTTACAATTTCCATTCGCCATTC
AGGCTGCGCAACTGTTGGGAAGGGCGATCGGTGCGGGCCTCTTCGCTATTACGCCAGCTGGCGAAAGGGG
GATGTGCTGCAAGGCGATTAAGTTGGGTAACGCCAGGGTTTTCCCAGTCACGACGTTGTAAAACGACGGC
CAGTGAGCGCGCGTAATACGACTCACTATAGGGCGAATTGGGTACCGGGCCCACAGTATAGCGACCAGCA
TTCACATACGATTGACGCATGATATTACTTTCTGCGCACTTAACTTCGCATCTGGGCAGATGATGTCGAG
GCGAAAAAAAATATAAATCACGCTAACATTTGATTAAAATAGAACAACTACAATATAAAAAAACTATACA
AATGACAAGTTCTTGAAAACAAGAATCTTTTTATTGTCAGTACTGATTAGGGGCAGGGCATGCTCATGTA
GAGCGCCTGCTCGCCGTCCGAGGCGGTGCCGTCGTACAGGGCGGTGTCCAGGCCGCAGAGGGTGAACCCC
ATCCGCCGGTACGCGTGGATCGCCGGTGCGTTGACGTTGGTGACCTCCAGCCAGAGGTGCCCGGCACCCC
GCTCGCGGGCGAACTCCGTCGCGAGCCCCATCAACGCGCGCCCGACCCCGTGCCCCCGGTGCTCCGGGGC
GACCTCGATGTCCTCGACGGTCAGCCGGCGGTTCCAGCCGGAGTACGAGACGACCACGAAGCCCGCCAGG
TCGCCGTCGTCCCCGTACGCGACGAACGTCCGAGAGTCCGGGTCGCCGTCCTCCCCGTCGTCCGATTCGT
CGTCCGATTCGTCGTCGGGGAACACCTTGGTCAGGGGCGGGTCCACCGGCACCTCCCGCAGGGTGAAGCC
GTCCCCGGTGGCGGTGACGCGGAAGACGGTGTCGGTGGTGAAGGACCCATCCAGTGCCTCGATGGCCTCG
GCGTCCCCCGGGACACTGGTGCGGTACCGGTAAGCCGTGTCGTCAAGAGTGGTACCCATGGTTGTTTATG
TTCGGATGTGATGTGAGAACTGTATCCTAGCAAGATTTTAAAAGGAAGTATATGAAAGAAGAACCTCAGT
GGCAAATCCTAACCTTTTATATTTCTCTACAGGGGCGCGGCGTGGGGACAATTCAACGCGTCTGTGAGGG
GAGCGTTTCCCTGCTCGCAGGTCTGCAGCGAGGAGCCGTAATTTTTGCTTCGCGCCGTGCGGCCATCAAA
ATGTATGGATGCAAATGATTATACATGGGGATGTATGGGCTAAATGTACGGGCGACAGTCACATCATGCC
CCTGAGCTGCGCACGTCAAGACTGTCAAGGAGGGTATTCTGGGCCTCCATGTCTCTCGAGTAATTCGCGC
CACTTCTAAATAAGCGAATTTCTTATGATTTATGATTTTTATTATTAAATAAGTTATAAAAAAAATAAGT
GTATACAAATTTTAAAGTGACTCTTAGGTTTTAAAACGAAAATTCTTATTCTTGAGTAACTCTTTCCTGT
AGGTCAGGTTGCTTTCTCAGGTATAGTATGAGGTCGCTCTTATTGACCACACCTCTACCGGCAGATCCGC
TAGGGATAACAGGGTAATATAGATCAATTCCTCGATCGAGTTTACCACTCCCTATCAGTGATAGAGAAAA
GTGAAAGTCGAGTTTACCACTCCCTATCAGTGATAGAGAAAAGTGAAAGTCGAGTTTACCACTCCCTATC
AGTGATAGAGAAAAGTGAAAGTCGAGTTTACCACTCCCTATCAGTGATAGAGAAAAGTGAAAGTCGAGTT
TACCACTCCCTATCAGTGATAGAGAAAAGTGAAAGTCGAGTTTACCACTCCCTATCAGTGATAGAGAAAA
GTGAAAGTCGAGTTTACCACTCCCTATCAGTGATAGAGAAAAGTGAAAGTCGAGCTCGGTACCCTATGGC
ATGCATGTGCTCTGTATGTATATAAAACTCTTGTTTTCTTCTTTTCTCTAAATATTCTTTCCTTATACAT
TAGGTCCTTTGTAGCATAAATTACTATACTTCTATAGACACGCAAACACAAATACACACACTAAATTACC
GGATCAATTCGGGGGATCGACGGTATCGATAAGCTTATGCAAATTTTCGTCAAGACTTTAACCGGTAAGA
CTATTACCCTGGAAGTTGAATCTTCTGACACTATTGACAATGTCAAGTCCAAGATCCAAGACAAGGAAGG
TATTCCACCTGACCAACAAAGATTGATCTTTGCTGGTAAGCAATTGGAAGATGGTAGAACTTTGTCCGAC
TACAACATCCAAAAGGAATCTACTCTACACTTGGTCTTGAGATTGAGAGGTGGTTTGAAGCTTACCATGG
CAGATTACAAAGACGATGATGACAAGTCAAGTGACTATAAGGATGACGATGACAAGAGCAGTGATTATAA
AGATGATGACGATAAATCATCTGACTACAAGGACGACGATGATAAAGTTCCAGATTACGCTGCTCAGTGC
GAATTCCTGCAGCCCGGGGGATCCACTAGTTCTAGAGCGGCCGCCACCGCGGTGGAGCTCCAGCTTTTGT
TCCCTTTAGTGAGGGTTAATTGCGCGCTTGGCGTAATCATGGTCATAGCTGTTTCCTGTGTGAAATTGTT
ATCCGCTCACAATTCCACACAACATACGAGCCGGAAGCATAAAGTGTAAAGCCTGGGGTGCCTAATGAGT
GAGCTAACTCACATTAATTGCGTTGCGCTCACTGCCCGCTTTCCAGTCGGGAAACCTGTCGTGCCAGCTG
CATTAATGAAT
Features (pLannotate 1.2.2; 22 found; start..end, strand, type, name):
    223..811     -  rep_origin     ori: high-copy-number ColE1/pMB1/pBR322/pUC origin of replication
    982..1842    -  CDS            AmpR: β-lactamase; bla; confers resistance to ampicillin, carbenicillin, and related antibiotics
   1843..1947    -  promoter       AmpR promoter: bla
   1974..2332    +  rep_origin     f1 ori (sequence partly withheld): f1 bacteriophage origin of replication; arrow indicates direction of (+) strand synthesis
   2434..2589    -  CDS            lacZα (fragment): LacZα fragment of β-galactosidase; lacZ fragment
   2597..2615    +  promoter       T7 promoter: promoter for bacteriophage T7 RNA polymerase
   2637..2834    -  terminator     TEF terminator: Ashbya gossypii TEF terminator
   2842..3406    -  CDS            NrsR (fragment): nourseothricin acetyltransferase; Streptomyces noursei nat1; confers resistance to nourseothricin
   3413..3756    -  promoter       TEF promoter: Ashbya gossypii TEF promoter
   3787..3974    +  terminator     ADH1 terminator: S. cerevisiae ADH1; transcription terminator for the S. cerevisiae alcohol dehydrogenase 1 (ADH1) gene
   4032..4302    +  protein_bind   tetracycline response element: contains seven copies of the tetracycline operator tetO tetracycline repressor TetR
   4490..4509    -  misc_feature   MCS (fragment): pBluescript multiple cloning site
   4510..4737    +  CDS            UBIQ_COPCO: Experimental evidence at protein level: Swiss-Prot protein existence level 1. Ubiquitin exists either covalently attached to another protein, or free (unanchored). When covalently bound, it is conjugated to target proteins via an isopeptide bond either as a monomer (monoubiquitin), a polymer linked via different Lys residues of the ubiquitin (polyubiquitin chains) or a linear polymer linked via the initiator Met of the ubiquitin (linear polyubiquitin chains). Polyubiquitin chains, when attached to a target protein, have different functions depending on the Lys residue of the ubiquitin that is
   4786..4809    +  CDS            3xFLAG (fragment): three tandem FLAG® epitope tags, followed by an enterokinase cleavage site
   4822..4839    +  CDS            3xFLAG (fragment): three tandem FLAG® epitope tags
   4849..4865    +  CDS            FLAG (fragment): FLAG® epitope tag, followed by an enterokinase cleavage site
   4893..4953    -  misc_feature   MCS (fragment): pBluescript multiple cloning site
   4966..4984    -  promoter       T3 promoter: promoter for bacteriophage T3 RNA polymerase
   5029..5045    -  protein_bind   lac operator: The lac repressor binds to the lac operator to inhibit transcription in E. coli. This inhibition can be relieved by adding lactose or isopropyl-β-D-thiogalactopyranoside (IPTG). lac repressor encoded by lacI
   5053..5083    -  promoter       lac promoter: promoter for the E. coli lac operon
   5098..5119    -  protein_bind   CAP binding site: CAP binding activates transcription in the presence of cAMP. E. coli catabolite activator protein
   5132..40      -  CDS            lacI (fragment) (across the origin): lac repressor; lacI; The lac repressor binds to the lac operator to inhibit transcription in E. coli. This inhibition can be relieved by adding lactose or isopropyl-β-D-thiogalactopyranoside (IPTG).
