[The description below was written by a language model from this plasmid's Addgene catalogue record and pLannotate feature annotations shown in this document.]
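Description:
NAT-TET-OFF -LEU- 4xFLAG is a roughly 5.2 kb yeast strain-construction plasmid belonging to a set of vectors for knocking down gene expression in budding yeast. The backbone is recorded as unknown, but the annotated features (pBluescript multiple cloning site fragments, flanking T7 and T3 promoters, a lacZα fragment with lac promoter/operator, and an f1 origin) point to a pBluescript-type cloning vector. It is propagated in E. coli through a high-copy ColE1/pUC origin with ampicillin selection from β-lactamase. No yeast replication origin or centromere is annotated, which is consistent with the cassette serving as a template for genomic integration rather than as an episomal expression plasmid, although the record does not spell out the integration strategy.

The payload has two parts. A nourseothricin acetyltransferase gene (NAT), flanked by the Ashbya gossypii TEF promoter and terminator, provides selection in yeast. In the opposite orientation, an ADH1 terminator insulates a tetracycline response element with seven tetO copies, which is followed by a ubiquitin coding sequence and a series of FLAG epitope repeats, described in the catalogue entry as a 4xFLAG N-terminal tag. Placed upstream of a target gene, this arrangement puts transcription under doxycycline control (a Tet-off design needing a tetracycline-responsive transactivator, which is not annotated on this plasmid). It also fuses ubiquitin-Leu-4xFLAG to the protein's N-terminus. Ubiquitin is cleaved off in the cell, exposing an N-terminal leucine that destabilises the protein. Combining transcriptional shut-off with rapid protein turnover allows efficient depletion of the tagged protein, while the FLAG tag permits its detection.
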