Addgene plasmid #182527: NAT-TET-OFF -LEU- 4xFLAG
Purpose: Doxycycline-induced transcriptional regulation and Ubiquitin - LEU - 4xFLAG N-terminal tagging. Ubiquitin is cleaved off, resulting in an unstable protein with an N-terminal leucine.
Depositing lab: Rob Mitra. Depositing organization: Washington University in Saint Louis. Publication: A Suite of New Strain Construction Vectors for Gene Expression Knockdown in Budding Yeast. Shively CA, Dong F, Mitra RD. ACS Synth Biol. 2023 Jan 17. doi: 10.1021/acssynbio.2c00547. PubMed 36650116.
Backbone
  Vector backbone: Unknown
  Total vector size (bp): 5186
  Vector type: Yeast Expression
  Selectable markers: NAT
Growth in bacteria
  Bacterial resistance: Ampicillin, 100 μg/mL
  Growth temperature: 37°C
  Growth strain: DH5alpha
  Copy number: Unknown
Gene/Insert
  Gene/Insert name: 7 Copies of TetO Box
  Tag / fusion protein: 4XFLAG (N terminal on backbone)
Terms and licenses: Academic/Nonprofit Terms; Industry Terms: Not Available to Industry
How to cite: NAT-TET-OFF -LEU- 4xFLAG was a gift from Rob Mitra (Addgene plasmid # 182527 ; http://n2t.net/addgene:182527 ; RRID:Addgene_182527)
